>Addgene plasmid #127936 | PpurA-cfp | addgene full sequence | sequence record 252216 | Addgene NGS Result
GAGATGACAGGAGATCCTGCCCCGGCACTTCGCCCAATAGCAGCCAGTCCCTTCCCGCTTCAGTGACAAC
GTCGAGCACAGCTGCGCAAGGAACGCCCGTCGTGGCCAGCCACGATAGCCGCGCTGCCTCGTCCTGCAGT
TCATTCAGGGCACCGGACAGGTCGGTCTTGACAAAAAGAACCGGGCGCCCCTGCGCTGACAGCCGGAACA
CGGCGGCATCAGAGCAGCCGATTGTCTGTTGTGCCCAGTCATAGCCGAATAGCCTCTCCACCCAAGCGGC
CGGAGAACCTGCGTGCAATCCATCTTGTTCAATCATGCGAAACGATCCTCATCCTGTCTCTTGATCAGAT
CATGATCCCCTGCGCCATCAGATCCTTGGCGGCAAGAAAGCCATCCAGTTTACTTTGCAGGGCTTCCCAA
CCTTACCAGAGGGCGCCCCAGCTGGCAATTCCGACGTCGGTGCCTAATGAGTGAGCTAACTTACATTAAT
TGCGTTGCGCGGCGGTGGACTTGTGGTTGCGGGCGTTGTGGTCTACTACATGTTGAGGAAAACGATTGGC
TGAACAAAAAACAGACTGATCGAGGTCATTTTTGAGTGCAAAAAGTGCTGTAACTCTGAAAAAGCGATGG
TAGAATCCATTTTTAAGCAAACGGTGATTTTGAAAAGGATCCTTAACTTTAAAGAGGAGAAAGGTACCGC
ATGACTAGCAAAAGAAGCAAAGGTGAAGAACTGTTCACTGGTGTTGTTCCAATTCTGGTTGAACTGGATG
GTGATGTTAATGGTCACAAATTTTCTGTCTCTGGTGAGGGTGAAGGTGATGCAACCTACGGTAAACTGAC
CCTGAAATTTATTTGCACTACTGGTAAACTGCCTGTTCCGTGGCCAACCCTGGTCACTACTCTGACTTGG
GGTGTTCAATGCTTTGCTCGTTACCCAGATCACATGAAACAGCATGACTTTTTCAAGTCTGCCATGCCGG
AAGGTTATGTTCAGGAACGTACTATCTTTTTCAAAGATGACGGTAACTACAAGACCCGTGCTGAAGTCAA
GTTTGAAGGTGATACCCTGGTTAATCGTATCGAGCTGAAAGGTATTGATTTTAAAGAAGATGGTAACATT
CTGGGTCACAAACTGGAATACAACGCTATTTCTGATAATGTATACATCACTGCTGACAAACAAAAGAATG
GTATCAAAGCTAATTTCAAAATTCGTCACAACATTGAAGATGGTAGCGTTCAACTGGCAGACCATTATCA
ACAAAATACTCCAATTGGCGATGGCCCTGTCCTGCTGCCAGACAACCATTACCTGTCCACCCAATCTCGT
CTGTCTAAAGATCCGAACGAAAAGCGCGATCACATGGTCCTGCTGGAGTTTGTAACCGCTGCTGGTATTA
CCCTGGGCATGGATGAACTGTATAAATAATAGGGATCCAAACTCGAGTAAGGATCTCCAGGCATCAAATA
AAACGAAAGGCTCAGTCGAAAGACTGGGCCTTTCGTTTTATCTGTTGTTTGTCGGTGAACGCTCTCTACT
AGAGTCACACTGGCTCACCTTCGGGTGGGCCTTTCTGCGTTTATACCTAGGGTACGGGTTTTGCTGCCCG
CAAACGGGCTGTTCTGGTGTTGCTAGTTTGTTATCAGAATCGCAGATCCGGCTTCAGCCGGTTTGCCGGC
TGAAAGCGCTATTTCTTCCAGAATTGCCATGATTTTTTCCCCACGGGAGGCGTCACTGGCTCCCGTGTTG
TCGGCAGCTTTGATTCGATAAGCAGCATCGCCTGTTTCAGGCTGTCTATGTGTGACTGTTGAGCTGTAAC
AAGTTGTCTCAGGTGTTCAATTTCATGTTCTAGTTGCTTTGTTTTACTGGTTTCACCTGTTCTATTAGGT
GTTACATGCTGTTCATCTGTTACATTGTCGATCTGTTCATGGTGAACAGCTTTGAATGCACCAAAAACTC
GTAAAAGCTCTGATGTATCTATCTTTTTTACACCGTTTTCATCTGTGCATATGGACAGTTTTCCCTTTGA
TATGTAACGGTGAACAGTTGTTCTACTTTTGTTTGTTAGTCTTGATGCTTCACTGATAGATACAAGAGCC
ATAAGAACCTCAGATCCTTCCGTATTTAGCCAGTATGTTCTCTAGTGTGGTTCGTTGTTTTTGCGTGAGC
CATGAGAACGAACCATTGAGATCATACTTACTTTGCATGTCACTCAAAAATTTTGCCTCAAAACTGGTGA
GCTGAATTTTTGCAGTTAAAGCATCGTGTAGTGTTTTTCTTAGTCCGTTATGTAGGTAGGAATCTGATGT
AATGGTTGTTGGTATTTTGTCACCATTCATTTTTATCTGGTTGTTCTCAAGTTCGGTTACGAGATCCATT
TGTCTATCTAGTTCAACTTGGAAAATCAACGTATCAGTCGGGCGGCCTCGCTTATCAACCACCAATTTCA
TATTGCTGTAAGTGTTTAAATCTTTACTTATTGGTTTCAAAACCCATTGGTTAAGCCTTTTAAACTCATG
GTAGTTATTTTCAAGCATTAACATGAACTTAAATTCATCAAGGCTAATCTCTATATTTGCCTTGTGAGTT
TTCTTTTGTGTTAGTTCTTTTAATAACCACTCATAAATCCTCATAGAGTATTTGTTTTCAAAAGACTTAA
CATGTTCCAGATTATATTTTATGAATTTTTTTAACTGGAAAAGATAAGGCAATATCTCTTCACTAAAAAC
TAATTCTAATTTTTCGCTTGAGAACTTGGCATAGTTTGTCCACTGGAAAATCTCAAAGCCTTTAACCAAA
GGATTCCTGATTTCCACAGTTCTCGTCATCAGCTCTCTGGTTGCTTTAGCTAATACACCATAAGCATTTT
CCCTACTGATGTTCATCATCTGAGCGTATTGGTTATAAGTGAACGATACCGTCCGTTCTTTCCTTGTAGG
GTTTTCAATCGTGGGGTTGAGTAGTGCCACACAGCATAAAATTAGCTTGGTTTCATGCTCCGTTAAGTCA
TAGCGACTAATCGCTAGTTCATTTGCTTTGAAAACAACTAATTCAGACATACATCTCAATTGGTCTAGGT
GATTTTAATCACTATACCAATTGAGATGGGCTAGTCAATGATAATTACTAGTCCTTTTCCCGGGTGATCT
GGGTATCTGTAAATTCTGCTAGACCTTTGCTGGAAAACTTGTAAATTCTGCTAGACCCTCTGTAAATTCC
GCTAGACCTTTGTGTGTTTTTTTTGTTTATATTCAAGTGGTTATAATTTATAGAATAAAGAAAGAATAAA
AAAAGATAAAAAGAATAGATCCCAGCCCTGTGTATAACTCACTACTTTAGTCAGTTCCGCAGTATTACAA
AAGGATGTCGCAAACGCTGTTTGCTCCTCTACAAAACAGACCTTAAAACCCTAAAGGCTTAAGTAGCACC
CTCGCAAGCTCGAGCAAATCGCTGAATATTCCTTTTGTCTCCGACCATCAGGCACCTGAGTCGCTGTCTT
TTTCGTGACATTCAGTTCGCTGCGCTCACGGCTCTGGCAGTGAATGGGGGTAAATGGCACTACAGGCGCC
TTTTATGGATTCATGCAAGGAAACTACCCATAATACAAGAAAAGCCCGTCACGGGCTTCTCAGGGCGTTT
TATGGCGGGTCTGCTATGTGGTGCTATCTGACTTTTTGCTGTTCAGCAGTTCCTGCCCTCTGATTTTCCA
GTCTGACCACTTCGGATTATCCCGTGACAGGTCATTCAGACTGGCTAATGCACCCAGTAAGGCAGCGGTA
TCATCAACAGGCTTACCCGTCTTACTGTCCCTAGTGCTTGGATTCTCACCAATAAAAAACGCCCGGCGGC
AACCGAGCGTTCTGAACAAATCCAGATGGAGTTCTGAGGTCATTACTGGATCTATCAACAGGAGTCCAAG
CGAGCTCTCGAACCCCAGAGTCCCGCTCAGAAGAACTCGTCAAGAAGGCGATAGAAGGCGATGCGCTGCG
AATCGGGAGCGGCGATACCGTAAAGCACGAGGAAGCGGTCAGCCCATTCGCCGCCAAGCTCTTCAGCAAT
ATCACGGGTAGCCAACGCTATGTCCTGATAGCGGTCCGCCACACCCAGCCGGCCACAGTCGATGAATCCA
GAAAAGCGGCCATTTTCCACCATGATATTCGGCAAGCAGGCATCGCCATGGGTCACGACGAGATCCTCGC
CGTCGGGCATGCGCGCCTTGAGCCTGGCGAACAGTTCGGCTGGCGCGAGCCCCTGATGCTCTTCGTCCAG
ATCATCCTGATCGACAAGACCGGCTTCCATCCGAGTACGTGCTCGCTCGATGCGATGTTTCGCTTGGTGG
TCGAATGGGCAGGTAGCCGGATCAAGCGTATGCAGCCGCCGCATTGCATCAGCCATGATGGATACTTTCT
CGGCAGGAGCAAGGT
Features (pLannotate 1.2.2; 10 found; start..end, strand, type, name):
    348..452     -  CDS            tnpA (fragment): TN5P_ECOLX - Also known as tnp. Experimental evidence at protein level: Swiss-Prot protein existence level 1. Mediates transposition of transposon Tn5 by a 'cut and paste' mechanism. First, the monomeric transposase binds the 19 bp inverted DNA repeats flanking the transposon. Then, dimerization of the DNA- bound transposase creates a synaptic DNA complex. After nicking of the first DNA strand, excision of the transposon proceeds through a series of intermediates. The transposase then mediates the insertion of the transposon at a new site by strand transfer. The activity of the wild- type tran
    467..488     -  protein_bind   CAP binding site: CAP binding activates transcription in the presence of cAMP. E. coli catabolite activator protein
    501..560     +  CDS            yjeT (fragment): YJET_ECO57 - Protein predicted: Swiss-Prot protein existence level 4. From Escherichia coli O157:H7.
    716..1426    +  CDS            mCerulean: mCerulean is a basic (constitutively fluorescent) cyan fluorescent protein published in 2005, derived from Aequorea victoria. It is reported to be a very rapidly-maturing monomer.
   1465..1536    +  terminator     rrnB T1 terminator: transcription terminator T1 from the E. coli rrnB gene
   1552..1579    +  terminator     T7Te terminator: phage T7 early transcription terminator
   2110..3060    -  CDS            Rep101: RepA protein needed for replication with the pSC101 origin; rep101
   3108..3330    -  rep_origin     pSC101 ori: low-copy replication origin that requires the Rep101 protein
   3822..3916    -  terminator     lambda t0 terminator: transcription terminator from phage lambda
   3950..316     -  CDS            neo (across the origin): KKA2_KLEPN - Also known as kan, nptII. Experimental evidence at protein level: Swiss-Prot protein existence level 1. Resistance to kanamycin, neomycin, paromomycin, ribostamycin, butirosin and gentamicin B. From Klebsiella pneumoniae.
