[The description below was written by a language model from this plasmid's Addgene catalogue record and pLannotate feature annotations shown in this document.]
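Description:
PpurA-cfp is a 4,425-nt bacterial transcriptional reporter plasmid built by Gibson cloning on pBbS5k, a low-copy vector. It replicates through the pSC101 origin together with the plasmid-encoded Rep101 (RepA) protein that this origin requires, which keeps copy number low and so limits the burden and titration effects a reporter can impose on the cell. Selection is by kanamycin, conferred by a neo/nptII aminoglycoside phosphotransferase gene followed by a lambda t0 terminator. The short Tn5 transposase fragment annotated next to the resistance gene is most likely residual sequence carried along with the Tn5-derived marker rather than a functional element. The recorded growth strain is E. coli MG1655.

The payload is a cyan fluorescent protein coding sequence, annotated as mCerulean (a rapidly maturing monomeric Aequorea-derived variant), placed downstream of the purA promoter region named in the insert. The promoter itself is not annotated as a feature. However, the table shows a small yjeT fragment upstream of the reporter, which plausibly reflects native chromosomal sequence carried in with the promoter region, along with a CAP binding site that probably remains from the backbone. Transcription of the reporter is closed off by tandem rrnB T1 and T7Te terminators, insulating the replication functions from read-through.

CFP fluorescence therefore serves as a proxy for purA promoter activity in living cells. The associated publication concerns stochastic gene expression and forecasting of cell fate during antibiotic exposure, which suggests use in single-cell fluorescence measurements of expression variability.
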