Addgene plasmid #127936: PpurA-cfp
Purpose: CFP fluorescent reporter for PurA
Depositing lab: Mary Dunlop. Depositing organization: Boston University Main Campus. Publication: Forecasting cell fate during antibiotic exposure using stochastic gene expression. Rossi NA, El Meouche I, Dunlop MJ. Commun Biol. 2019 Jul 11;2:259. doi: 10.1038/s42003-019-0509-0. eCollection 2019. PubMed 31312728.
Backbone
  Vector backbone: low-copy (SC101) origin vector pBbS5k
  Vector type: Bacterial Expression
Growth in bacteria
  Bacterial resistance: Kanamycin, 50 μg/mL
  Growth temperature: 37°C
  Growth strain: MG1655
  Copy number: Low Copy
Gene/Insert
  Gene/Insert name: PpurA-cfp
  Cloning method: Gibson Cloning
Terms and licenses: Academic/Nonprofit Terms; Industry Terms: Not Available to Industry
How to cite: PpurA-cfp was a gift from Mary Dunlop (Addgene plasmid # 127936 ; http://n2t.net/addgene:127936 ; RRID:Addgene_127936)
